>Addgene plasmid #191719 | AiP12631 - pAAV-AiE0743m-minBG-SYFP2-WPRE3-BGHpA (Alias: CN2631) | addgene full sequence | sequence record 376708 | Addgene NGS Result
CCTGCAGGCAGCTGCGCGCTCGCTCGCTCACTGAGGCCGCCCGGGCGTCGGGCGACCTTTGGTCGCCCGG
CCTCAGTGAGCGAGCGAGCGCGCAGAGAGGGAGTGGCCAACTCCATCACTAGGGGTTCCTGCGGCCGCAC
GCGTTCCGTAAAGAGCACAAAACCCAAATATTTGGGTGCATGGGAGATAGATTTCAACTAAATACTTTTA
ATCATGCAATTCCAATAGCACTTAAATTTTTTCAAGGCATGTATAAAGGGAGAATAGACTAATTCAATTT
CAAAGTGCAAGAAAAACATCAAAAACTAAATTCAGAAAGTTTGCATGGGAAGAAAAAAAAACACAAATTA
ATCTCACTTGTGATTATTCTAAATACATTTGAACAAGCAGCAGCTAGTAGTACATACAAAGAAATAGAAA
ACATGAAGACCAGGGGAGTTTAATTATATGGTTGCAAAAATGGTTCAACATTGCAAAGTTGTTAATACTC
AGTGGATGGGGAGGGAGCTGTGCAATTATCTCCACAGGTACAGAAAAGGCACTTAGTAAAATGTAGCCAA
CTCTTTGGCTTCTAAAAAAGGAGAAAATGGTTTACAAAAACAAGCCTCCCTGGATGCTTCCTTAATTTGT
TCTTATTCATAATGGGGGAACATAAAGTGAACTTCTGCACACCAGAAGTCAGGTTGTTTGCTTGCTAATA
CCATTCCCACTCAATATCCCATGGAAGTTGGATGACTCGACCTGCATCCCAAGGAGTAGTTACCATCACT
AATGAGGAGAAGCATTTGGAAGGAAGACAGAATTCTGTAGACCAAACGAAGACCTGGAGGCTAGTGGAAA
GAGCTCGGGCTGGGCATAAAAGTCAGGGCAGAGCCATCTATTGCTTACATTTGCTTCTGGGATCCAGATC
TTTCGAAGCTAGCGCTACCGGTCGCCACCATGGTGAGCAAGGGCGAGGAGCTGTTCACCGGGGTGGTGCC
CATCCTGGTCGAGCTGGACGGCGACGTAAACGGCCACAAGTTCAGCGTGTCCGGCGAGGGCGAGGGCGAT
GCCACCTACGGCAAGCTGACCCTGAAGCTGATCTGCACCACCGGCAAGCTGCCCGTGCCCTGGCCCACCC
TCGTGACCACCCTGGGCTACGGCGTGCAGTGCTTCGCCCGCTACCCCGACCACATGAAGCAGCACGACTT
CTTCAAGTCCGCCATGCCCGAAGGCTACGTCCAGGAGCGCACCATCTTCTTCAAGGACGACGGCAACTAC
AAGACCCGCGCCGAGGTGAAGTTCGAGGGCGACACCCTGGTGAACCGCATCGAGCTGAAGGGCATCGACT
TCAAGGAGGACGGCAACATCCTGGGGCACAAGCTGGAGTACAACTACAACAGCCACAACGTCTATATCAC
CGCCGACAAGCAGAAGAACGGCATCAAGGCCAACTTCAAGATCCGCCACAACATCGAGGACGGCGGCGTG
CAGCTCGCCGACCACTACCAGCAGAACACCCCCATCGGCGACGGCCCCGTGCTGCTGCCCGACAACCACT
ACCTGAGCTACCAGTCCAAGCTGAGCAAAGACCCCAACGAGAAGCGCGATCACATGGTCCTGCTGGAGTT
CGTGACCGCCGCCGGGATCACTCTCGGCATGGACGAGCTGTACAAGTAAGTCGACGGCGCGCCGCGGCCG
CGAATTCGATATCATAATCAACCTCTGGATTACAAAATTTGTGAAAGATTGACTGGTATTCTTAACTATG
TTGCTCCTTTTACGCTATGTGGATACGCTGCTTTAATGCCTTTGTATCATGCTATTGCTTCCCGTATGGC
TTTCATTTTCTCCTCCTTGTATAAATCCTGGTTAGTTCTTGCCACGGCGGAACTCATCGCCGCCTGCCTT
GCCCGCTGCTGGACAGGGGCTCGGCTGTTGGGCACTGACAATTCCGTGGCTCGAGAGATCTTCGACTGTG
CCTTCTAGTTGCCAGCCATCTGTTGTTTGCCCCTCCCCCGTGCCTTCCTTGACCCTGGAAGGTGCCACTC
CCACTGTCCTTTCCTAATAAAATGAGGAAATTGCATCGCATTGTCTGAGTAGGTGTCATTCTATTCTGGG
GGGTGGGGTGGGGCAGGACAGCAAGGGGGAGGATTGGGAAGACAATAGCAGGCATGAGATCTCACGTGCG
GACCGAGCGGCCGCAGGAACCCCTAGTGATGGAGTTGGCCACTCCCTCTCTGCGCGCTCGCTCGCTCACT
GAGGCCGGGCGACCAAAGGTCGCCCGACGCCCGGGCTTTGCCCGGGCGGCCTCAGTGAGCGAGCGAGCGC
GCAGCTGCCTGCAGGGGCGCCTGATGCGGTATTTTCTCCTTACGCATCTGTGCGGTATTTCACACCGCAT
A
[95 nt withheld, positions 2382-2476]
T
[46 nt withheld, positions 2478-2523]
C
[141 nt withheld, positions 2525-2665]
CCTTTGACGTTGGAGTCCACGTTCTTT
[37 nt withheld, positions 2693-2729]
ACTCTATCTCGGGCTATTCTTTTGATTTATAAGGGATTTTGCCGATTTCGGTCTATTGGTTAAAAAATGA
GCTGATTTAACAAAAATTTAACGCGAATTTTAACAAAATATTAACGTTTACAATTTTATGGTGCACTCTC
AGTACAATCTGCTCTGATGCCGCATAGTTAAGCCAGCCCCGACACCCGCCAACACCCGCTGACGCGCCCT
GACGGGCTTGTCTGCTCCCGGCATCCGCTTACAGACAAGCTGTGACCGTCTCCGGGAGCTGCATGTGTCA
GAGGTTTTCACCGTCATCACCGAAACGCGCGAGACGAAAGGGCCTCGTGATACGCCTATTTTTATAGGTT
AATGTCATGATAATAATGGTTTCTTAGACGTCAGGTGGCACTTTTCGGGGAAATGTGCGCGGAACCCCTA
TTTGTTTATTTTTCTAAATACATTCAAATATGTATCCGCTCATGAGACAATAACCCTGATAAATGCTTCA
ATAATATTGAAAAAGGAAGAGTATGAGTATTCAACATTTCCGTGTCGCCCTTATTCCCTTTTTTGCGGCA
TTTTGCCTTCCTGTTTTTGCTCACCCAGAAACGCTGGTGAAAGTAAAAGATGCTGAAGATCAGTTGGGTG
CACGAGTGGGTTACATCGAACTGGATCTCAACAGCGGTAAGATCCTTGAGAGTTTTCGCCCCGAAGAACG
TTTTCCAATGATGAGCACTTTTAAAGTTCTGCTATGTGGCGCGGTATTATCCCGTATTGACGCCGGGCAA
GAGCAACTCGGTCGCCGCATACACTATTCTCAGAATGACTTGGTTGAGTACTCACCAGTCACAGAAAAGC
ATCTTACGGATGGCATGACAGTAAGAGAATTATGCAGTGCTGCCATAACCATGAGTGATAACACTGCGGC
CAACTTACTTCTGACAACGATCGGAGGACCGAAGGAGCTAACCGCTTTTTTGCACAACATGGGGGATCAT
GTAACTCGCCTTGATCGTTGGGAACCGGAGCTGAATGAAGCCATACCAAACGACGAGCGTGACACCACGA
TGCCTGTAGCAATGGCAACAACGTTGCGCAAACTATTAACTGGCGAACTACTTACTCTAGCTTCCCGGCA
ACAATTAATAGACTGGATGGAGGCGGATAAAGTTGCAGGACCACTTCTGCGCTCGGCCCTTCCGGCTGGC
TGGTTTATTGCTGATAAATCTGGAGCCGGTGAGCGTGGGTCTCGCGGTATCATTGCAGCACTGGGGCCAG
ATGGTAAGCCCTCCCGTATCGTAGTTATCTACACGACGGGGAGTCAGGCAACTATGGATGAACGAAATAG
ACAGATCGCTGAGATAGGTGCCTCACTGATTAAGCATTGGTAACTGTCAGACCAAGTTTACTCATATATA
CTTTAGATTGATTTAAAACTTCATTTTTAATTTAAAAGGATCTAGGTGAAGATCCTTTTTGATAATCTCA
TGACCAAAATCCCTTAACGTGAGTTTTCGTTCCACTGAGCGTCAGACCCCGTAGAAAAGATCAAAGGATC
TTCTTGAGATCCTTTTTTTCTGCGCGTAATCTGCTGCTTGCAAACAAAAAAACCACCGCTACCAGCGGTG
GTTTGTTTGCCGGATCAAGAGCTACCAACTCTTTTTCCGAAGGTAACTGGCTTCAGCAGAGCGCAGATAC
CAAATACTGTTCTTCTAGTGTAGCCGTAGTTAGGCCACCACTTCAAGAACTCTGTAGCACCGCCTACATA
CCTCGCTCTGCTAATCCTGTTACCAGTGGCTGCTGCCAGTGGCGATAAGTCGTGTCTTACCGGGTTGGAC
TCAAGACGATAGTTACCGGATAAGGCGCAGCGGTCGGGCTGAACGGGGGGTTCGTGCACACAGCCCAGCT
TGGAGCGAACGACCTACACCGAACTGAGATACCTACAGCGTGAGCTATGAGAAAGCGCCACGCTTCCCGA
AGGGAGAAAGGCGGACAGGTATCCGGTAAGCGGCAGGGTCGGAACAGGAGAGCGCACGAGGGAGCTTCCA
GGGGGAAACGCCTGGTATCTTTATAGTCCTGTCGGGTTTCGCCACCTCTGACTTGAGCGTCGATTTTTGT
GATGCTCGTCAGGGGGGCGGAGCCTATGGAAAAACGCCAGCAACGCGGCCTTTTTACGGTTCCTGGCCTT
TTGCTGGCCTTTTGCTCACATGT
Features (pLannotate 1.2.2; 14 found; start..end, strand, type, name):
     12..39      +  repeat_region  AAV2 ITR (fragment): inverted terminal repeat of adeno-associated virus serotype 2 inverted
     68..95      +  repeat_region  AAV2 ITR (fragment): inverted terminal repeat of adeno-associated virus serotype 2 inverted
    940..1656    +  CDS            SYFP2: SYFP2 is a basic (constitutively fluorescent) yellow fluorescent protein published in 2006, derived from Aequorea victoria. It is reported to be a very rapidly-maturing monomer with moderate acid sensitivity.
   1696..1853    +  misc_feature   WPRE (fragment): woodchuck hepatitis virus posttranscriptional regulatory element
   1859..1939    +  misc_feature   WPRE (fragment): woodchuck hepatitis virus posttranscriptional regulatory element
   1956..2067    +  polyA_signal   bGH poly(A) signal: bovine growth hormone polyadenylation signal
   2185..2325    +  repeat_region  AAV2 ITR: inverted terminal repeat of adeno-associated virus serotype 2 inverted
   2330..2381    -  misc_feature   bom (fragment): basis of mobility region from pBR322
   2400..2855    +  rep_origin     f1 ori (sequence partly withheld): f1 bacteriophage origin of replication; arrow indicates direction of (+) strand synthesis
   2856..2905    -  misc_feature   bom (fragment): basis of mobility region from pBR322
   3007..3042    -  CDS            rop (fragment): Rop protein, which maintains plasmids at low copy number; rop
   3137..3241    +  promoter       AmpR promoter: bla
   3242..4102    +  CDS            AmpR: β-lactamase; bla; confers resistance to ampicillin, carbenicillin, and related antibiotics
   4273..4861    +  rep_origin     ori: high-copy-number ColE1/pMB1/pBR322/pUC origin of replication
