[The description below was written by a language model from this plasmid's Addgene catalogue record and pLannotate feature annotations shown in this document.]
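Description:
AiP12631 - pAAV-AiE0743m-minBG-SYFP2-WPRE3-BGHpA (alias CN2631) is a recombinant AAV transfer plasmid of about 4.9 kb, built to package an enhancer-driven fluorescent reporter into adeno-associated virus for delivery to the brain. The plasmid backbone carries a high-copy ColE1/pUC-type origin, an f1 phage origin, and a β-lactamase gene with its own promoter for ampicillin selection. Short annotated fragments of bom and rop are leftovers of the pBR322-derived backbone. The record lists a recombination-deficient stable strain as the propagation host, a common choice for preserving repeat-rich ITR sequences.

The viral genome is bounded by AAV2 inverted terminal repeats, which provide the signals for replication and packaging. The right ITR is annotated in full, while the left one is detected only as two short fragments in the sequencing-derived annotation. According to the construct name, expression is controlled by the enhancer AiE0743m placed upstream of a minimal beta-globin promoter (minBG). Neither element is called out in the feature table, but an unannotated stretch of several hundred bases lies between the left ITR and the coding sequence, where they would be expected to sit. This regulatory module drives SYFP2, a rapidly maturing monomeric yellow fluorescent protein derived from Aequorea victoria. It is followed by WPRE3, a shortened woodchuck hepatitis virus posttranscriptional element that boosts transcript expression (annotated as two WPRE fragments), and by the bovine growth hormone polyadenylation signal.

The stated purpose is to express SYFP2 in cholinergic neurons of the striatum and lateral septum. The construct belongs to an enhancer-AAV toolbox for accessing striatal cell types and circuits.
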