Addgene plasmid #191719: AiP12631 - pAAV-AiE0743m-minBG-SYFP2-WPRE3-BGHpA (Alias: CN2631)
Purpose: AI plasmid ALIAS: AiP12631. Expression of SYFP2 (yellow fluorescent protein) in striatal and lateral septum cholinergic neurons
Depositing lab: Allen Institute for Brain Science & Jonathan Ting. Depositing organization: Allen Institute. Publication: Enhancer AAV toolbox for accessing and perturbing striatal cell types and circuits. Hunker AC, Wirthlin ME, Gill G, Johansen NJ, Hooper M, Omstead V, Vargas S, Lerma MN, Taskin N, Weed N, Laird WD, Bishaw YM, Bendrick JL, Gore BB, Ben-Simon Y, Opitz-Araya X, Martinez RA, Way SW, Thyagarajan B, Otto S, Sanchez REA, Alexander JR, Amaya A, Amster A, Arbuckle J, Ayala A, Baker PM, Barcelli T, Barta S, Bertagnolli D, Bielstein C, Bishwakarma P, Bowlus J, Boyer G, Brouner K, Casian B, Casper T, Chakka AB, Chakrabarty R, Chong P, Clark M, Colbert K, Daniel S, Dawe T, Departee M, DiValentin P, Donadio NP, Dotson NI, Dwivedi D, Egdorf T, Fliss T, Gary A, Goldy J, Grasso C, Groce EL, Gudsnuk K, Han W, Haradon Z, Hastings S, Helback O, Ho WV, Huang C, Johnson T, Jones DL, Juneau Z, Kenney J, Leibly M, Li S, Liang E, Loeffler H, Lusk NA, Madigan Z, Malloy J, Malone J, McCue R, Melchor J, Mich JK, Moosman S, Morin E, Naidoo R, Newman D, Ngo K, Nguyen K, Oster AL, Ouellette B, Oyama AA, Pena N, Pham T, Phillips E, Pom C, Potekhina L, Ransford S, Ray PL, Reding M, Rette DF, Reynoldson C, Rimorin C, Sigler AR, Rocha DB, Ronellenfitch K, Ruiz A, Sawyer L, Sevigny JP, Shapovalova NV, Shepard N, Shulga L, Soliman S, Staats B, Taormina MJ, Tieu M, Wang Y, Wilkes J, Wood T, Zhou T, Williford A, Dee N, Mollenkopf T, Ng L, Esposito L, Kalmbach BE, Yao S, Ariza J, Collman F, Mufti S, Smith K, Waters J, Ersing I, Patrick M, Zeng H, Lein ES, Kojima Y, Horwitz G, Owen SF, Levi BP, Daigle TL, Tasic B, Bakken TE, Ting JT. Neuron. 2025 May 21;113(10):1507-1524.e17. doi: 10.1016/j.neuron.2025.04.035. PubMed 40403704.
Backbone
  Vector backbone: rAAV
  Vector type: AAV
Growth in bacteria
  Bacterial resistance: Ampicillin, 100 μg/mL
  Growth temperature: 30°C
  Growth strain: NEB Stable
  Copy number: High Copy
Gene/Insert
  Gene/Insert name: SYFP2
  Species: Other
  Mutation: none
  Cloning method: Restriction Enzyme; 5′ cloning site Unknown (unknown if destroyed)
Terms and licenses: Academic/Nonprofit Terms; Industry Terms: Not Available to Industry
Depositor comments: Allen Institute plasmid ALIAS: AiP12631 This work supported by NIH BRAIN Initiative grant UF1MH128339
How to cite: AiP12631 - pAAV-AiE0743m-minBG-SYFP2-WPRE3-BGHpA (Alias: CN2631) was a gift from Allen Institute for Brain Science & Jonathan Ting (Addgene plasmid # 191719 ; http://n2t.net/addgene:191719 ; RRID:Addgene_191719)
